>Addgene plasmid #240698 | pREC1010lac-Tsp1 | addgene full sequence | sequence record 482510 | Addgene NGS Result
CGCTACGCCGACGATTTAACCTTTTCCGCCTCTGGCGACAGTCTGCGCCATATATGTAATATACTCAAAG
GCACAGAATCAATTGTTACCCACGAAGGCTTTACCATCAACCAAGAAAAAACCCGAATTTTGCGAAAATC
TCGCCAGCAAGAAGTTACGGGAGTGGTGGTAAACGATAAACCCAACGTTGACAACAAAACATTGAAACGC
TTTCGCGCTACCCTGTTTCAAATTGAGAAAGATGGTTTAGAAGGAAAGCACTGGGGCAACTCTGATAATT
TAATCGCTGCTATTGGTGGCTTTGCCAATTTTGTCGCAATGGTAAATCCCGAAAAAGGTGCGGAGTTTCA
ACAGCAAGTGCAACGCATCAAAAATAAGTATGTTCGCAACGGTAGAAGTTAGTACCGTTCATATGAGGCT
AGAGCAGGTGATTCACGCGCATCTGTAAGCTACGCGAAACAACCTTGCAAACCGGACGATGGTTCGTCGT
CCTTGTGCTTAGTCTAACCATGCATCACTAGCCTGCTCAAGTGAAGAGCGAGTGTGAGCCGTTGTAGCTT
CAACCTGTCCCTTACGAATAGCTCTTCACCCGAGCAGTCTAGTCCTGAGACCTTTACGAAGGGGTAATTT
GCACTTCGATGCGCGTGAGCCACCTGCATGATCCGCGGCCGCACTCGATCGAAATAATTTTGTTTAACTT
TAAGGAGGTTTGGAATGAACCAAATCGTGAAGTTCACTGACGACTCTGGCCTGGCGGTTCAAGTTACTCC
AGACGATGTTCGCCGTTATATCTGTGAGAACGCTACTGAAAAAGAGGTGGGCCTCTTTCTGCAACTCTGT
CAGACTCAACGTCTGAATCCGTTTGTGAAAGACGCTTACCTGGTGAAATACGGCGGTGCTCCAGCTTCTA
TGATTACTTCCTATCAAGTTTTTAACCGTCGCGCGTGTCGTGATGCTAACTATGATGGTATCAAATCTGG
TGTGGTTGTTCTGCGTGACGGTGATGTTGTGCATAAACGTGGTGCTGCGTGCTACAAAAAGGCGGGTGAG
GAGCTCATCGGTGGTTGGGCGGAAGTTCGCTTTAAGGATGGCCGCGAGACTGCGTATGCTGAGGTGGCGC
TCGACGACTATTCCACCGGCAAATCTAATTGGGCGAAAATGCCGGGTGTTATGATCGAAAAATGCGCGAA
GGCTGCTGCTTGGCGCCTCGCGTTCCCGGACACTTTTCAGGGCATGTACGCTGCGGAGGAAATGGATCAA
GCGCAACAGCCAGAACAGGTGCGCGCTCAGGCGGAGCAACCAGTGGATCTCCAGCCAATCCGCGAACTCT
TCAAGCCATATTGCGAACACTTCGGCATCACTCCGGCTGAGGGTATGACTGCTGTTTGTGGTGCGGTGGG
CGCTGAAGGCATGCACTCTATGACCGAGCAGCAAGCTCGCCGTGCTCGCGCTTGGATGGAGGAAGAAATG
GCTGCGCCAGCTGTGGAAGCGGAGTATGAGGTTGTTGACGAGGGCGAGGTGTTTTAAGGATCCAGGAGAA
TACACATGGCCAGCAGAGGCGTAAACAAGGTTATTCTCGTTGGTAATCTGGGTCAGGACCCGGAAGTACG
CTACATGCCAAATGGTGGCGCAGTTGCCAACATTACGCTGGCTACTTCCGAATCCTGGCGTGATAAAGCG
ACCGGCGAGATGAAAGAGCAGACTGAATGGCACCGCGTTGTGCTGTTCGGCAAACTGGCAGAAGTGGCCA
GCGAATATCTGCGTAAAGGTTCTCAGGTTTATATCGAAGGTCAGCTGCGTACCCGTAAATGGACCGATCA
ATCCGGTCAGGATCGCTACACCACAGAAGTCGTGGTGAACGTTGGCGGCACCATGCAGATGCTGGGTGGT
CGTCAGGGTGGTGGCGCTCCGGCAGGTGGTAATATCGGTGGTGGTCAGCCGCAGGGCGGTTGGGGTCAGC
CTCAGCAGCCGCAGGGTGGCAATCAGTTCAGCGGCGGCGCGCAGTCTCGCCCGCAGCAGTCCGCTCCGGC
AGCGCCGTCTAACGAGCCGCCGATGGACTTTGATGATGACATTCCGTTCTGATCTAGAGTCGACCTGCAG
GCATGCAAGCTTGCGGCCGCGTCGTGACTGGGAAAACCCTGGCGACTAGTCTTGGACTCCTGTTGATAGA
TCCAGTAATGACCTCAGAACTCCATCTGGATTTGTTCAGAACGCTCGGTTGCCGCCGGGCGTTTTTTATT
GGTGAGAATCCAGGGGTCCCCAATAATTACGATTTAAATTTGTGTCTCAAAATCTCTGATGTTACATTGC
ACAAGATAAAAATATATCATCATGAACAATAAAACTGTCTGCTTACATAAACAGTAATACAAGGGGTGTT
ATGAGCCATATTCAGCGTGAAACGAGCTGTAGCCGTCCGCGTCTGAACAGCAACATGGATGCGGATCTGT
ATGGCTATAAATGGGCGCGTGATAACGTGGGTCAGAGCGGCGCGACCATTTATCGTCTGTATGGCAAACC
GGATGCGCCGGAACTGTTTCTGAAACATGGCAAAGGCAGCGTGGCGAACGATGTGACCGATGAAATGGTG
CGTCTGAACTGGCTGACCGAATTTATGCCGCTGCCGACCATTAAACATTTTATTCGCACCCCGGATGATG
CGTGGCTGCTGACCACCGCGATTCCGGGCAAAACCGCGTTTCAGGTGCTGGAAGAATATCCGGATAGCGG
CGAAAACATTGTGGATGCGCTGGCCGTGTTTCTGCGTCGTCTGCATAGCATTCCGGTGTGCAACTGCCCG
TTTAACAGCGATCGTGTGTTTCGTCTGGCCCAGGCGCAGAGCCGTATGAACAACGGCCTGGTGGATGCGA
GCGATTTTGATGATGAACGTAACGGCTGGCCGGTGGAACAGGTGTGGAAAGAAATGCATAAACTGCTGCC
GTTTAGCCCGGATAGCGTGGTGACCCACGGCGATTTTAGCCTGGATAACCTGATTTTCGATGAAGGCAAA
CTGATTGGCTGCATTGATGTGGGCCGTGTGGGCATTGCGGATCGTTATCAGGATCTGGCCATTCTGTGGA
ACTGCCTGGGCGAATTTAGCCCGAGCCTGCAAAAACGTCTGTTTCAGAAATATGGCATTGATAATCCGGA
TATGAACAAACTGCAATTTCATCTGATGCTGGATGAATTTTTCTAATAATTAATTGGACCGCGGTCCGCG
CGTTGTCCTTTTCCGCTGCATAACCCTGCTTCGGGGTCATTATAGCGATTTTTTCGGTATATCCATCCTT
TTTCGCACGATATACAGGATTTTGCCAAAGGGTTCGTGTAGACTTTCCTTGGTGTATCCAACGGCGTCAG
CCGGGCAGGATAGGTGAAGTAGGCCCACCCGCGAGCGGGTGTTCCTTCTTCACTGTCCCTTATTCGCACC
TGGCGGTGCTCAACGGGAATCCTGCTCTGCGAGGCTGGCCGTAGGCCGGCCTCAGCCTGCCGCCTTGGGC
CGGGTGATGTCGTACTTGCCCGCCGCGAACTCGGTTACCGTCCAGCCCAGCGCGACCAGCTCCGGCAACG
CCTCGCGCACCCGCTGGCGGCGCTTGCGCATGGTCGAACCACTGGCCTCTGACGGCCAGACATAGCCGCA
CAAGGTATCTATGGAAGCCTTGCCGGTTTTGCCGGGGTCGATCCAGCCACACAGCCGCTGGTGCAGCAGG
CGGGCGGTTTCGCTGTCCAGCGCCCGCACCTCGTCCATGCTGATGCGCACATGCTGGCCGCCACCCATGA
CGGCCTGCGCGATCAAGGGGTTCAGGGCCACGTACAGGCGCCCGTCCGCCTCGTCGCTGGCGTACTCCGA
CAGCAGCCGAAACCCCTGCCGCTTGCGGCCATTCTGGGCGATGATGGATACCTTCCAAAGGCGCTCGATG
CAGTCCTGTATGTGCTTGAGCGCCCCACCACTATCGACCTCTGCCCCGATTTCCTTTGCCAGCGCCCGAT
AGCTACCTTTGACCACCATGGCATCAGCGGTGACGGCCTCCCACTTGGGTTCCAGGAACAGCCGGAGCTG
CCGTCCGCCTTCGGTCTTGGGTTCCGGGCCAAGCACTAGGCCATTAGGCCCAGCCATGGCCACCAGCCCT
TGCAGGATGCGCAGATCATCAGCGCCCAGCGGCTCCGGGCCGCTGAACTCGATCCGCTTGCCGTCGCCGT
AGTCATACGTCACGTCCAGCTTGCTGCGCTTGCGCTCGCCCCGCTTGAGGGCACGGAACAGGCCGGGGGC
CAGACAGTGCGCCGGGTCGTGCCGGACGTGGCTGAGGCTGTGCTTGTTCTTAGGCTTCACCACGGGGCAC
CCCCTTGCTCTTGCGCTGCCTCTCCAGCACGGCGGGCTTGAGCACCCCGCCGTCATGCCGCCTGAACCAC
CGATCAGCGAACGGTGCGCCATAGTTGGCCTTGCTCACACCGAAGCGGACGAAGAACCGGCGCTGGTCGT
CGTCCACACCCCATTCCTCGGCCTCGGCGCTGGTCATGCTCGACAGGTAGGACTGCCAGCGGATGTTATC
GACCAGTACCGAGCTGCCCCGGCTGGCCTGCTGCTGGTCGCCTGCGCCCATCATGGCCGCGCCCTTGCTG
GCATGGTGCAGGAACACGATAGAGCACCCGGTATCGGCGGCGATGGCCTCCATGCGACCGATGACCTGGG
CCATGGGGCCGCTGGCGTTTTCTTCCTCGATGTGGAACCGGCGCAGCGTGTCCAGCACCATCAGGCGGCG
GCCCTCGGCGGCGCGCTTGAGGCCGTCGAACCACTCCGGGGCCATGATGTTGGGCAGGCTGCCGATCAGC
GGCTGGATCAGCAGGCCGTCAGCCACGGCTTGCCGTTCCTCGGCGCTGAGGTGCGCCCCAAGGGCGTGCA
GGCGGTGATGAATGGCGGTGGGCGGGTCTTCGGCGGGCAGGTAGATCACCGGGCCGGTGGGCAGTTCGCC
CACCTCCAGCAGATCCGGCCCGCCTGCAATCTGTGCGGCCAGTTGCAGGGCCAGCATGGATTTACCGGCA
CCACCGGGCGACACCAGCGCCCCGACCGTACCGGCCACCATGTTGGGCAAAACGTAGTCCAGCGGTGGCG
GCGCTGCTGCGAACGCCTCCAGAATATTGATAGGCTTATGGGTAGCCATTGATTGCCTCCTTTGCAGGCA
GTTGGTGGTTAGGCGCTGGCGGGGTCACTACCCCCGCCCTGCGCCGCTCTGAGTTCTTCCAGGCACTCGC
GCAGCGCCTCGTATTCGTCGTCGGTCAGCCAGAACTTGCGCTGACGCATCCCTTTGGCCTTCATGCGCTC
GGCATATCGCGCTTGGCGTACAGCGTCAGGGCTGGCCAGCAGGTCGCCGGTCTGCTTGTCCTTTTGGTCT
TTCATATCAGTCACCGAGAAACTTGCCGGGGCCGAAAGGCTTGTCTTCGCGGAACAAGGACAAGGTGCAG
CCGTCAAGGTTAAGGCTGGCCATATCAGCGACTGAAAAGCGGCCAGCCTCGGCCTTGTTTGACGTATAAC
CAAAGCCACCGGGCAACCAATAGCCCTTGTCACTTTTGATCAGGTAGACCGACCCTGAAGCGCTTTTTTC
GTATTCCATAAAACCCCCTTCTGTGCGTGAGTACTCATAGTATAACAGGCGTGAGTACCAACGCAAGCAC
TACATGCTGAAATCTGGCCCGCCCCTGTCCATGCCTCGCTGGCGGGGTGCCGGTGCCCGTGCCAGCTCGG
CCCGCGCAAGCTGGACGCTGGGCAGACCCATGACCTTGCTGACGGTGCGCTCGATGTAATCCGCTTCGTG
GCCGGGCTTGCGCTCTGCCAGCGCTGGGCTGGCCTCGGCCATGGCCTTGCCGATTTCCTCGGCACTGCGG
CCCCGGCTGGCCAGCTTCTGCGCGGCGATAAAGTCGCACTTGCTGAGGTCATCACCGAAGCGCTTGACCA
GCCCGGCCATCTCGCTGCGGTACTCGTCCAGCGCCGTGCGCCGGTGGCGGCTAAGCTGCCGCTCGGGCAG
TTCGAGGCTGGCCAGCCTGCGGGCCTTCTCCTGCTGCCGCTGGGCCTGCTCGATCTGCTGGCCAGCCTGC
TGCACCAGCGCCGGGCCAGCGGTGGCGGTCTTGCCCTTGGATTCACGCAGCAGCACCCACGGCTGATAAC
CGGCGCGGGTGGTGTGCTTGTCCTTGCGGTTGGTGAAGCCCGCCAAGCGGCCATAGTGGCGGCTGTCGGC
GCTGGCCGGGTCGGCGTCGTACTCGCTGGCCAGCGTCCGGGCAATCTGCCCCCGAAGTTCACCGCCTGCG
GCGTCGGCCACCTTGACCCATGCCTGATAGTTCTTCGGGCTGGTTTCCACTACCAGGGCAGGCTCCCGGC
CCTCGGCTTTCATGTCATCCAGGTCAAACTCGCTGAGGTCGTCCACCAGCACCAGACCATGCCGCTCCTG
CTCGGCGGGCCTGATATACACGTCATTGCCCTGGGCATTCATCCGCTTGAGCCATGGCGTGTTCTGGAGC
ACTTCGGCGGCTGACCATTCCCGGTTCATCATCTGGCCGGTGGTGGCGTCCCTGACGCCGATATCGAAGC
GCTCACAGCCCATGGCCTTGAGCTGTCGGCCTATGGCCTGCAAAGTCCTGTCGTTCTTCATCGGGCCACC
AAGCGATTCCCACACATTATACGAGCCGGAAGCATAAAGTGTAGCTAGATCCGAAGGATGAGCCGGGCTG
AATGATCGACCGAGACAGGCCCTGCGGGGCTGCACACGCGCCCCCACCCTTCGGGTAGGGGGAAAGGCCG
CTAAAGCGGCTAAAAGCGCTCCAGCGTATTTCTGCGGGGTTTGGTGTGGGGTTTAGCGGGCTTTGCCCGC
CTTTCCCCCTGCCGCGCAGCGGTGGGGCGGTGTGTAGCCTAGCGCAGCGAATAGACCAGCTATCCGGCCT
CTGGCCGGGCATATTGGGCAAGGGCAGCAGCGCCCCACAAGGGCGCTGATAACCGCGCCTAGTGGATTAT
TCTTAGATAATCATGGATGGATTTTTCCAACACCCCGCCAGCCCCCGCCCCTGCTGGGTTTGCAGGTTTG
GGGGCGTGACAGTTATTGCAGGGGTTCGTGACAGTTATTGCAGGGGGGCGTGACAGTTATTGCAGGGGTT
CGTGACAGTTAGGGCGCGCCCAGCTGTCTAGGGCGGCGGATTTGTCCTACTCAGGAGAGCGTTCACCGAC
AAACAACAGATAAAACGAAAGGCCCAGTCTTTCGACTGAGCCTTTCGTTTTATTTGATGCCTTTAATTAA
ACGTTCGTAATCAAGCCACTTCCTTTTTGCTCACTGCCCGCTTTCCAGTCGGGAAACCTGTCGTGCCAGC
TGCATTAATGAATCGGCCAACGCGCGGGGAGAGGCGGTTTGCGTATTGGGCGCCAGGGTGGTTTTTCTTT
TCACCAGTGAGACGGGCAACAGCTGATTGCCCTTCACCGCCTGGCCCTGAGAGAGTTGCAGCAAGCGGTC
CACGCTGGTTTGCCCCAGCAGGCGAAAATCCTGTTTGATGGTGGTTAACGGCGGGATATAACATGAGCTG
TCTTCGGTATCGTCGTATCCCACTACCGAGATATCCGCACCAACGCGCAGCCCGGACTCGGTAATGGCGC
GCATTGCGCCCAGCGCCATCTGATCGTTGGCAACCAGCATCGCAGTGGGAACGATGCCCTCATTCAGCAT
TTGCATGGTTTGTTGAAAACCGGACATGGCACTCCAGTCGCCTTCCCGTTCCGCTATCGGCTGAATTTGA
TTGCGAGTGAGATATTTATGCCAGCCAGCCAGACGCAGACGCGCCGAGACAGAACTTAATGGGCCCGCTA
ACAGCGCGATTTGCTGGTGACCCAATGCGACCAGATGCTCCACGCCCAGTCGCGTACCGTCTTCATGGGA
GAAAATAATACTGTTGATGGGTGTCTGGTCAGAGACATCAAGAAATAACGCCGGAACATTAGTGCAGGCA
GCTTCCACAGCAATGGCATCCTGGTCATCCAGCGGATAGTTAATGATCAGCCCACTGACGCGTTGCGCGA
GAAGATTGTGCACCGCCGCTTTACAGGCTTCGACGCCGCTTCGTTCTACCATCGACACCACCACGCTGGC
ACCCAGTTGATCGGCGCGAGATTTAATCGCCGCGACAATTTGCGACGGCGCGTGCAGGGCCAGACTGGAG
GTGGCAACGCCAATCAGCAACGACTGTTTGCCCGCCAGTTGTTGTGCCACGCGGTTGGGAATGTAATTCA
GCTCCGCCATCGCCGCTTCCACTTTTTCCCGCGTTTTCGCAGAAACGTGGCTGGCCTGGTTCACCACGCG
GGAAACGGTCTGATAAGAGACACCGGCATACTCTGCGACATCGTATAACGTTACTGGTTTCACATTCACC
ACCCTGAATTGACTCTCTTCCGGGCGCTATCATGCCATACCGCGAAAGGTTTTGCGCCATTCGATGGTGT
CCGGGATCTCGACGCTCTCCCTTATGCGACTCCTGCATTAGGAAGCAGCCCAGTAGTAGGTTGAGGCCGT
TGAGCACCGCCGCCGCAAGGAATGGTGCATGCAAGGAGATGGCGCCCAACAGTCCCCCGGCCACGGGGCC
TGCCACCATACCCACGCCGAAACAAGCGCTCATGAGCCCGAAGTGGCGAGCCCGATCTTCCCCATCGGTG
ATGTCGGCGATATAGGCGCCAGCAACCGCATAATGTGAGTTAGCTCACTCATTAGGCACCCCAGGCTTTA
CACTTTATGCTTCCGGCTCGTATGTTGTGTGGAATTGTGAGCGGATAACAATTCCCCTCTAGGATCCGAA
TTCGAAGGAGATATACATATGTCTGACCAACCACGTACCCGCCAAGAACTATACGATCGCATTCGACAAG
TTGGCAAAGAGGAATTTATCCTTGAAGAAATGATACGTTATGGTTTCTGGTCTGCACAAGGCGAAATGCC
GCAAGATCCAGCAGATGAAATTCGCCGCGCTGGAGAAATTCGTCGGGAACTGAACGAACTGCGGCAAGAA
AGTCGAAAATTACAAGATGAAAAGGAATTACGGAAGCGCTTATTAAAGCAGCGTTTAGAAGAATCCAAAC
GCAAGCGTCAAGAAACAAAAGAACGCCGCGAACAAGAACGGCGATCGCGTGCAGAAGCTTGGAAGCAGAA
ACAGCAGCAGGATATTATCTATCTTGGGGAGGATGTATCTGCTGGGTTAAATAACACTCAAGGCAATGAA
GAAAGGTTGCATTCCTACAATTTACCGCTATGCAACAACGCCGAACAAATTGCCGCTGCGATGGGAATCA
CTATAGGTAAACTCCGCTTTTTGGCATTTAACCGCAAAACCTCGACAGTTTCGCACTACATCCGCTTCAA
AATGCCGAAAAAGACGGGGGGAGAAAGAATAATTTCCGCACCGATGCCGAATTTAAAACAGGCACAGCAC
TGGATTTTAGCGAATATTTTGGAAAAGCTGGAACTTCACGACGCTGCACATGGCTTTAGACGCGATCGCT
CTATCGTCACCAATGCTACACCCCATGTCGGCGCTGATGTAATTATCAACTTCGATTTAAAGAACTTTTT
CCCCTCCATTTCTTATAAACGAGTCAAAGGTTTATTTCACTCCTTCGGCTATTCCGAAGCAGCGGCGACA
ATTTTCGGCTTGGTGTCTACCGCTGCTGAAGTCGAAACTTTAGAAATTGACGGCAAAACTTATTATGTTG
CAGTCGATGAACGTCACCTTCCCCAAGGTTCCCCCGCAAGTCCAGCAATTACTAACTTACTCTGTCGCCG
CTTAGACCGACGTTTAACGGCGATGGCAGAAAAATTAGGTTTTACTTACACC
Features (pLannotate 1.2.2; 19 found; start..end, strand, type, name):
   1546..2079    +  CDS            ssb: SSB_ECOLI - Also known as exrB, lexC. Experimental evidence at protein level: Swiss-Prot protein existence level 1. Plays an important role in DNA replication, recombination and repair. Binds to ssDNA and to an array of partner proteins to recruit them to their sites of action during DNA metabolism. Acts as a sliding platform that migrates on DNA via reptation. SSB or its 10 C-terminal amino acids stimulates the ATPase activity of RadD (PubMed:27519413). From Escherichia coli (strain K12).
   2083..2112    +  misc_feature   MCS (fragment): pUC18/19 multiple cloning site
   2120..2144    +  CDS            lacZα (fragment): LacZα fragment of β-galactosidase; lacZ fragment
   2155..2249    +  terminator     lambda t0 terminator: transcription terminator from phage lambda
   2381..3193    +  CDS            aphA1: KKA1_ECOLX - Also known as nptI. Protein inferred from homology: Swiss-Prot protein existence level 3. Resistance to kanamycin and structurally-related aminoglycosides, including amikacin. From Escherichia coli.
   3363..3471    +  oriT           oriT: incP origin of transfer
   3482..4333    -  CDS            RSF1010 RepC (fragment): replication protein C of the broad-host-range plasmid RSF1010 (Scholz et al., 1989); repC
   4320..5159    -  CDS            RSF1010 RepA: replication protein A of the broad-host-range plasmid RSF1010 (Scholz et al., 1989); repA
   5151..5225    -  ncRNA          Plasmid R1162: Accession: RF00043 - R1162-like plasmid antisense RNA
   5670..6641    -  CDS            RSF1010 RepB: replication protein B of the broad-host-range plasmid RSF1010 (Scholz et al., 1989); repB
   6665..6693    -  promoter       lac UV5 promoter (fragment): E. coli lac promoter with an "up" mutation
   6748..7142    +  rep_origin     RSF1010 oriV: replication origin of the broad-host-range plasmid RSF1010; requires the RSF1010 RepA/B/C proteins for replication (Scholz et al., 1989)
   7180..7266    -  terminator     rrnB T1 terminator: Escherichia coli rrnB; transcription terminator T1 from the E. coli rrnB gene
   7311..8393    -  CDS            lacI: lac repressor; lacI; The lac repressor binds to the lac operator to inhibit transcription in E. coli. This inhibition can be relieved by adding lactose or isopropyl-β-D-thiogalactopyranoside (IPTG).
   8394..8471    -  promoter       lacI promoter: lacI
   8479..8710    -  CDS            TcR (fragment): tetracycline efflux protein; tet; confers resistance to tetracycline
   8711..8732    +  protein_bind   CAP binding site: CAP binding activates transcription in the presence of cAMP. E. coli catabolite activator protein
   8747..8777    +  promoter       lac promoter: promoter for the E. coli lac operon
   8781..8805    +  protein_bind   lac operator: The lac repressor binds to the lac operator to inhibit transcription in E. coli. This inhibition can be relieved by adding lactose or isopropyl-β-D-thiogalactopyranoside (IPTG). lac repressor encoded by lacI
