[The description below was written by a language model from this plasmid's Addgene catalogue record and pLannotate feature annotations shown in this document.]
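Description:
pREC1010lac-Tsp1 is a low-copy, broad-host-range bacterial expression plasmid derived from pORTMAGE-Ec1 and built by Gibson assembly to deliver a retron-based recombineering system ("recombitron") into diverse bacteria. It replicates from the RSF1010 oriV, which depends on the plasmid-encoded RepA, RepB and RepC proteins also annotated on the 9,852 nt sequence, along with the R1162-like antisense RNA associated with this replicon. An incP oriT is present, which would allow mobilization by conjugation when transfer functions are supplied in trans. Selection is by kanamycin through the aphA1 (nptI) aminoglycoside phosphotransferase gene. A short tetracycline-resistance fragment is also detected but appears to be only a remnant.

The roughly 3.1 kb synthetic payload comprises the Tsp1 retron reverse transcriptase, the Tsp1 non-coding RNA, the single-stranded annealing protein CspRecT and the E. coli single-stranded DNA-binding protein (EcSSB). Expression is driven by a lac promoter with its CAP binding site and lac operator, and a lacI gene under its own promoter is carried on the plasmid, so transcription should be repressed until relieved by IPTG or lactose. A lambda t0 terminator follows the operon. The automated annotation identifies only ssb among the payload genes; the RT, ncRNA and CspRecT presumably occupy the unannotated region downstream of the lac operator. The ncRNA contains a stuffer flanked by SapI sites, which lets users replace it with an editing donor sequence. The reverse transcriptase then converts that part of the ncRNA into single-stranded DNA in vivo, and CspRecT and SSB promote its incorporation into the genome. The plasmid is intended for retron-mediated genome editing across phylogenetically distinct bacterial species.
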