Addgene plasmid #240698: pREC1010lac-Tsp1
Purpose: RSF1010 origin of replication plasmid containing Tsp1 recombitron with a SapI flanked stuffer in the ncRNA expressed by lac promoter
Depositing lab: Seth Shipman. Depositing organization: J. David Gladstone Institutes. Publication: Genome editing of phylogenetically distinct bacteria using cross-species retron-mediated recombineering. Gonzalez-Delgado A, Bonillo-Lopez L, Johnson MS, Knodlseder N, Ko CC, Lekbach Y, Oh JH, Selvakumar H, Wold MC, Yu Z, Aragon V, Gralnick JA, Guell M, Hatfull GF, Keitz BK, Koskella B, Mutalik VK, van Pijkeren JP, Shipman SL. Nat Biotechnol. 2026 Apr 23. doi: 10.1038/s41587-026-03076-6. PubMed 42026131.
Backbone
  Vector backbone: pORTMAGE-Ec1
  Backbone manufacturer: George Church (Addgene #138474)
  Vector type: Bacterial Expression
Growth in bacteria
  Bacterial resistance: Kanamycin, 50 μg/mL
  Growth temperature: 37°C
  Growth strain: DH5alpha
  Copy number: Low Copy
Gene/Insert
  Gene/Insert name: Tsp1 RT, Tsp1 ncRNA, CspRecT and EcSSB
  Species: Synthetic
  Insert size (bp): 3109
  Mutation: WT
  Cloning method: Gibson Cloning
Terms and licenses: Academic/Nonprofit Terms; Industry Terms: Not Available to Industry
Depositor comments: Please visit https://doi.org/10.1101/2025.06.16.660010 for bioRxiv preprint.
How to cite: pREC1010lac-Tsp1 was a gift from Seth Shipman (Addgene plasmid # 240698 ; http://n2t.net/addgene:240698 ; RRID:Addgene_240698)
